>Addgene plasmid #15328 | FLAG-ELL 1-373 pBacPAK8 | addgene partial sequence | sequence record 21778 | 15328 with Polyhedrin-F
CTGTTTTCGTACAGTTTTGTAATAAAAAAACCTATAAATACGGATCCCTGCAGGCCTATGCCAGACTACA
AGGACGATGATGACAAGCTCGAGATGGCGGCGCTGAAGGAGGATAGGAGCTACGGGCTGTCGTGCGGGCG
GGTTAGCGACGGCAGCAAGGTGTCGGTGTTCCACGTGAAGCTCACCGACAGTGCCCTGAGGGCCTTCGAG
AGCTACCGCGCCAGACAGGATTCTGTTTCACTGAGGCCATCTATCCGATTTCAAGGAAGCCAAGGGCACA
TCTCCATCCCCCAGCCTGACTGCCCCGCAGAGGCGCGGACGTTCTCCTTCTACCTCTCCAACATCGGCCG
CGACAACCCCCAGGGCAGCTTCGACTGCATCCAGCAGTATGTCTCCAGTCATGGGGAAGTTCACCTGGAC
TGCCTGGGCAGCATACAGGACAAGATCACGGTGTGTGCCACCGACGACTCCTACCAGAAGGCGCGGCAGA
GCATGGCCCAGGCGGAGGAGGAGACGCGGAGCCGAAGTGCCATTGTCATCAAGGCTGGAGGCCGCTACCT
GGGCAAGAAGGTTCAGTTTC
