[The description below was written by a language model from this plasmid's Addgene catalogue record.]
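Description:
FLAG-ELL 1-373 pBacPAK8 is a baculovirus transfer plasmid built on the commercial pBacPAK8 backbone (about 5.5 kb without insert). It is used to construct recombinant baculoviruses for protein production in insect cells. The plasmid is propagated in E. coli under ampicillin selection. The record does not state the copy number and provides no feature table, so the origin of replication, promoter and flanking viral sequences are not documented here. Transfer vectors of this type generally place the cloned gene downstream of a strong late viral promoter. They flank it with baculoviral genomic sequences that allow recombination into viral DNA when both are co-introduced into insect cells.

The insert is a truncated form of human ELL (eleven-nineteen lysine-rich in leukemia), an RNA polymerase II elongation factor. It covers amino acids 1-373 in a fragment of roughly 1.1 kb. The fragment was cloned by restriction digestion between XhoI (5′) and KpnI (3′) sites, both of which remain intact. A FLAG epitope is fused to the N terminus, and the record lists it as located on the backbone. The tag allows immunodetection and anti-FLAG affinity purification of the expressed fragment.

The associated publication describes ELL-associated factors 1 and 2 as positive regulators of ELL. This suggests the construct was made to produce a defined ELL deletion fragment in insect cells for biochemical study, although the record does not state the exact experimental purpose.
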