Addgene plasmid #15328: FLAG-ELL 1-373 pBacPAK8
Depositing lab: Joan Conaway & Ronald Conaway. Depositing organization: Stowers Institute for Medical Research. Publication: ELL-associated factors 1 and 2 are positive regulators of RNA polymerase II elongation factor ELL. Kong SE, Banks CA, Shilatifard A, Conaway JW, Conaway RC. Proc Natl Acad Sci U S A. 2005 Jul 19. 102(29):10094-8. 10.1073/pnas.0503017102 PubMed 16006523.
Backbone
  Vector backbone: pBacPAK8
  Backbone manufacturer: Clontech
  Backbone size w/o insert (bp): 5538
  Vector type: Baculovirus construction
Growth in bacteria
  Bacterial resistance: Ampicillin, 100 μg/mL
  Growth temperature: 37°C
  Growth strain: DH5alpha
  Copy number: Unknown
Gene/Insert
  Gene/Insert name: eleven nineteen lysine rich in leukemia (alt name: ELL)
  Species: H. sapiens (human)
  Insert size (bp): 1122
  Mutation: Amino acids 1-373
  Entrez Gene: ELL (a.k.a. C19orf17, ELL1, MEN, PPP1R68)
  Tag / fusion protein: FLAG (N terminal on backbone)
  Cloning method: Restriction Enzyme; 5′ cloning site Xho1 (not destroyed); 3′ cloning site Kpn1 (not destroyed)
  Sequencing primers: 5′ Bac1; 3′ Bac2
Terms and licenses: Academic/Nonprofit Terms; Industry Terms: Not Available to Industry
How to cite: FLAG-ELL 1-373 pBacPAK8 was a gift from Joan Conaway & Ronald Conaway (Addgene plasmid # 15328 ; http://n2t.net/addgene:15328 ; RRID:Addgene_15328)
